Addgene plasmid #71994: Ntng2.a-AP-His
Purpose: Expresses the extracellular region of the Netrin G2, isoform a protein (truncated immediately upstream of propeptide cleavage and GPI-attachement site), C-terminally fused to alkaline phosphatase + 6X histidine tag.
Depositing lab: Woj Wojtowicz. Depositing organization: University of California, Berkeley. Publication: An extracellular biochemical screen reveals that FLRTs and Unc5s mediate neuronal subtype recognition in the retina. Visser JJ, Cheng Y, Perry SC, Chastain AB, Parsa B, Masri SS, Ray TA, Kay JN, Wojtowicz WM. Elife. 2015 Dec 3;4. pii: e08149. doi: 10.7554/eLife.08149. PubMed 26633812.
Backbone
  Vector backbone: pCMVi-SV40ori
  Vector type: Mammalian Expression
Growth in bacteria
  Bacterial resistance: Ampicillin, 100 μg/mL
  Growth temperature: 37°C
  Growth strain: DH5alpha
  Copy number: High Copy
Gene/Insert
  Gene/Insert name: Ntng2.a (alt names: Netrin G2, isoform a; Lmnt2; NCBI gene ID 171171; Reference sequence NM_133500.1)
  Species: M. musculus (mouse)
  Insert size (bp): 1341
  Entrez Gene: Ntng2 (a.k.a. 2610016D08Rik, Lmnt2)
  Promoter: CMV
  Tag / fusion protein: AP-His (C terminal on backbone)
  Cloning method: Restriction Enzyme; 5′ cloning site PmeI (destroyed during cloning); 3′ cloning site SpeI (not destroyed)
  Sequencing primers: 5′ GTCAGAGGTAACTCCCGTTGC; 3′ GAGGTTCTTGGCGGCTGTC
Terms and licenses: Academic/Nonprofit Terms; Industry Terms: Not Available to Industry
How to cite: Ntng2.a-AP-His was a gift from Woj Wojtowicz (Addgene plasmid # 71994 ; http://n2t.net/addgene:71994 ; RRID:Addgene_71994)
