[The description below was written by a language model from this plasmid's Addgene catalogue record and pLannotate feature annotations shown in this document.]
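Description:
Ntng2.a-AP-His is a mammalian expression plasmid of about 7.9 kb built on the pCMVi-SV40ori backbone, designed to produce a secreted, tagged form of the mouse Netrin G2 isoform a ectodomain. In bacteria it is maintained as a high-copy plasmid through a ColE1/pUC-type origin and selected with ampicillin via the β-lactamase gene. The backbone also carries an f1 phage origin and short remnants of rop, bom and lacZα, which are cloning leftovers rather than functional elements. An SV40 enhancer/early promoter region is annotated with no coding sequence downstream. As the backbone name suggests, it probably serves as the SV40 origin, which would allow episomal amplification in cells expressing large T antigen.

The expression cassette consists of the human CMV immediate early enhancer and promoter followed by CMV intron A, which generally boosts transcript processing and expression, and it ends in an SV40 polyadenylation signal. The 1,341 bp insert encodes the Netrin G2 extracellular region, truncated just upstream of the propeptide cleavage and GPI-attachment site so that the protein is not membrane-anchored. The automated annotation labels this segment by homology to the human orthologue, but the catalogue record identifies it as mouse. It is fused at its C terminus to human placental alkaline phosphatase and a 6X histidine tag supplied by the backbone; the His tag is not separately annotated in the feature table.

The AP moiety provides an enzymatic readout for detecting and quantifying the fusion protein, and the His tag permits capture or purification. The construct was made for an extracellular biochemical screen of cell-surface protein interactions underlying neuronal subtype recognition in the retina.
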