Features (pLannotate 1.2.2; 14 found; start..end, strand, type, name):
     25..408     +  enhancer       CMV enhancer: human cytomegalovirus immediate early enhancer
    410..609     +  promoter       CMV promoter: human cytomegalovirus (CMV) immediate early promoter
    748..1573    +  intron         CMV intron A: human cytomegalovirus intron A (Chapman et al., 1991)
   1612..2952    +  CDS            NTNG2 (fragment): NTNG2_HUMAN - Also known as KIAA1857, LMNT2. Experimental evidence at protein level: Swiss-Prot protein existence level 1. Involved in controlling patterning and neuronal circuit formation at the laminar, cellular, subcellular and synaptic levels. Promotes neurite outgrowth of both axons and dendrites. From Homo sapiens (Human).
   2971..4422    +  CDS            SEAP: secreted alkaline phosphatase from human placenta The natural enzyme has a C-terminal transmembrane sequence that is replaced by a GPI anchor.
   4481..4602    +  polyA_signal   SV40 poly(A) signal: SV40 polyadenylation signal
   4811..5399    -  rep_origin     ori: high-copy-number ColE1/pMB1/pBR322/pUC origin of replication
   5570..6430    -  CDS            AmpR: β-lactamase; bla; confers resistance to ampicillin, carbenicillin, and related antibiotics
   6431..6535    -  promoter       AmpR promoter: bla
   6630..6665    +  CDS            rop (fragment): Rop protein, which maintains plasmids at low copy number; rop
   6688..7018    +  promoter       SV40 promoter: SV40 enhancer and early promoter
   7141..7240    +  misc_feature   bom (fragment): basis of mobility region from pBR322
   7268..7696    -  rep_origin     f1 ori (sequence partly withheld): f1 bacteriophage origin of replication; arrow indicates direction of (+) strand synthesis
   7700..7857    -  CDS            lacZα (fragment): LacZα fragment of β-galactosidase; lacZ fragment
>Addgene plasmid #71994 | Ntng2.a-AP-His | depositor full sequence | sequence record 131180 | Full Sequence
GTCGAGGTCTCGACGGTATCGATTGACATTGATTATTGACTAGCTAGTTATTAATAGTAATCAATTACGG
GGTCATTAGTTCATAGCCCATATATGGAGTTCCGCGTTACATAACTTACGGTAAATGGCCCGCCTGGCTG
ACCGCCCAACGACCCCCGCCCATTGACGTCAATAATGACGTATGTTCCCATAGTAACGCCAATAGGGACT
TTCCATTGACGTCAATGGGTGGAGTATTTACGGTAAACTGCCCACTTGGCAGTACATCAAGTGTATCATA
TGCCAAGTCCGCCCCCTATTGACGTCAATGACGGTAAATGGCCCGCCTGGCATTATGCCCAGTACATGAC
CTTACGGGACTTTCCTACTTGGCAGTACATCTACGTATTAGTCATCGCTATTACCATGGTGATGCGGTTT
TGGCAGTACACCAATGGGCGTGGATAGCGGTTTGACTCACGGGGATTTCCAAGTCTCCACCCCATTGACG
TCAATGGGAGTTTGTTTTGGCACCAAAATCAACGGGACTTTCCAAAATGTCGTAATAACCCCGCCCCGTT
GACGCAAATGGGCGGTAGGCGTGTACGGTGGGAGGTCTATATAAGCAGAGCTCGTTTAGTGAACCGTCAG
ATCGCCTGGAGACGCCATCCACGCTGTTTTGACCTCCATAGAAGACACCGGGACCGATCCAGCCTCCGCG
GCCGGGAACGGTGCATTGGAACGCGGATTCCCCGTGCCAAGAGTGACGTAAGTACCGCCTATAGACTCTA
TAGGCACACCCCTTTGGCTCTTATGCATGCTATACTGTTTTTGGCTTGGGGCCTATACACCCCCGCTTCC
ATATGCTATAGGTGATGGTATAGCTTAGCCTATAGGTGTGGGTTATTGACCATTATTGACCACTCCCCTA
TTGGTGACGATACTTTCCATTACTAATCCATAACATGGCTCTTTGCCACAACTATCTCTATTGGCTATAT
GCCAATACTCTGTCCTTCAGAGACTGACACGGACTCTGTATTTTTACAGGATGGGGTCCCATTTATTATT
TACAAATTCACATATACAACAACGCCGTCCCCCGTGCCCGCAGTTTTTATTAAACATAGCGTGGGATCTC
CACGCGAATCTCGGGTACGTGTTCCGGACATGGGCTCTTCTCCGGTAGCGGCGGAGCTTCCACATCCGAG
CCCTGGTCCCATGCCTCCAGCGGCTCATGGTCGCTCGGCAGCTCCTTGCTCCTAACAGTGGAGGCCAGAC
TTAGGCACAGCACAATGCCCACCACCACCAGTGTGCCGCACAAGGCCGTGGCGGTAGGGTATGTGTCTGA
AAATGAGCTCGGAGATTGGGCTCGCACCGCTGACGCAGATGGAAGACTTAAGGCAGCGGCAGAAGAAGAT
GCAGGCAGCTGAGTTGTTGTATTCTGATAAGAGTCAGAGGTAACTCCCGTTGCGGTGCTGTTAACGGTGG
AGGGCAGTGTAGTCTGAGCAGTACTCGTTGCTGCCGCGCGCGCCACCAGACATAATAGCTGACAGACTAA
CAGACTGTTCCTTTCCATGGGTCTTTTCTGCAGAAGCTTGAATTCTCGAGGATCCGCGGCCAAACGCCAC
CATGCTGCGCCTGCTGGCTCTCTTCCTGCACTGCCTCCCGCTGGTCTCTGGGGACTATGACATCTGCAAA
TCCTGGGTGACCACAGATGAGGGCCCCACCTGGGAATTCTATGCCTGCCAGCCCAAGGTGATGCGCCTGA
AGGATTATGTCAAGGTCAAAGTGGAGCCCTCAGGCATCACGTGCGGAGACCCCCCTGAAAGGTTCTGTTC
CCATGAGAACCCCTACCTGTGCAGTAATGAGTGTGATGCCTCCAATCCCGACCTGGCCCACCCGCCCCGG
CTTATGTTTGACAGGGAAGATGAGGGACTGGCTACCTACTGGCAAAGCGTCACGTGGAGTCGCTACCCCA
GTCCACTAGAGGCCAACATCACCCTCTCATGGAACAAGAGCGTGGAGTTGACAGACGACGTGGTGGTGAC
TTTTGAGTATGGCCGGCCCACGGTCATGGTCCTCGAGAAGTCCCTGGACAATGGCCGCACCTGGCAGCCC
TACCAGTTCTATGCAGAGGACTGCATGGAGGCCTTCGGCATGTCTGCCCGACGTGCCCGAGACATGTCAC
CCTCCAGCGCCCACCGGGTGCTCTGCACCGAGGAGTACTCACGCTGGGCAGGGTCCAAGAAAGAGAAGCA
TGTGCGCTTTGAGGTAAGGGACCGCTTTGCCATCTTTGCCGGCCCTGACCTGCGTAACATGGACAACCTG
TACACGAGGATGGAGAGCGCCAAGGGCCTCAAGGAGTTCTTCACCTTCACTGACCTGCGCATGCGCCTGC
TGCGTCCTGCGCTGGGTGGCACCTACGTGCAGCGAGAGAACCTCTACAAGTACTTCTATGCCATCTCCAA
TATCGAAGTCATTGGCAGGTGTAAGTGCAACCTGCATGCCAACCTGTGCACAGTGCGAGAGGGCAGCCTG
CAGTGTGAGTGTGAACACAACACCACGGGCCCCGACTGTGGCAGGTGCAAGAAGAACTTCCGCACACGCG
CCTGGCGAGCTGGCTCCTACCTGCCGCTGCCCCACGGCTCTCCCAATGCCTGTGCGGCCGCGGGCTCCGC
CTTTGGCAACTGCGAGTGCTACGGCCACTCCAACCGTTGCAGCTACATTGACTTCCTGAACGTGGTGACC
TGCGTCAGCTGTAAACACAACACTCGAGGCCAACACTGTCAGCACTGCCGCCTGGGCTACTATCGCAATG
GCTCCGCAGAGCTGGATGATGAGAACGTCTGCATTGAATGTAACTGTAACCAGATCGGCTCTGTGCACGA
TCGATGCAATGAGACAGGCTTCTGCGAGTGCAGGGAGGGCGCAGTGGGGCCCAAGTGCGACGACTGCCTT
CCTACACACTACACTAGTGGATCTTCCGGAATCATCCCAGTTGAGGAGGAGAACCCGGACTTCTGGAACC
GCGAGGCAGCCGAGGCCCTGGGTGCCGCCAAGAAGCTGCAGCCTGCACAGACAGCCGCCAAGAACCTCAT
CATCTTCCTGGGCGATGGGATGGGGGTGTCTACGGTGACAGCTGCCAGGATCCTAAAAGGGCAGAAGAAG
GACAAACTGGGGCCTGAGATACCCCTGGCCATGGACCGCTTCCCATATGTGGCTCTGTCCAAGACATACA
ATGTAGACAAACATGTGCCAGACAGTGGAGCCACAGCCACGGCCTACCTGTGCGGGGTCAAGGGCAACTT
CCAGACCATTGGCTTGAGTGCAGCCGCCCGCTTTAACCAGTGCAACACGACACGCGGCAACGAGGTCATC
TCCGTGATGAATCGGGCCAAGAAAGCAGGGAAGTCAGTGGGAGTGGTAACCACCACACGAGTGCAGCACG
CCTCGCCAGCCGGCACCTACGCCCACACGGTGAACCGCAACTGGTACTCGGACGCCGACGTGCCTGCCTC
GGCCCGCCAGGAGGGGTGCCAGGACATCGCTACGCAGCTCATCTCCAACATGGACATTGACGTGATCCTA
GGTGGAGGCCGAAAGTACATGTTTCGCATGGGAACCCCAGACCCTGAGTACCCAGATGACTACAGCCAAG
GTGGGACCAGGCTGGACGGGAAGAATCTGGTGCAGGAATGGCTGGCGAAGCGCCAGGGTGCCCGGTATGT
GTGGAACCGCACTGAGCTCATGCAGGCTTCCCTGGACCCGTCTGTGACCCATCTCATGGGTCTCTTTGAG
CCTGGAGACATGAAATACGAGATCCACCGAGACTCCACACTGGACCCCTCCCTGATGGAGATGACAGAGG
CTGCCCTGCGCCTGCTGAGCAGGAACCCCCGCGGCTTCTTCCTCTTCGTGGAGGGTGGTCGCATCGACCA
TGGTCATCATGAAAGCAGGGCTTACCGGGCACTGACTGAGACGATCATGTTCGACGACGCCATTGAGAGG
GCGGGCCAGCTCACCAGCGAGGAGGACACGCTGAGCCTCGTCACTGCCGACCACTCCCACGTCTTCTCCT
TCGGAGGCTACCCCCTGCGAGGGAGCTCCATCTTCGGGCTGGCCCCTGGCAAGGCCCGGGACAGGAAGGC
CTACACGGTCCTCCTATACGGAAACGGTCCAGGCTATGTGCTCAAGGACGGCGCCCGGCCGGATGTTACC
GAGAGCGAGAGCGGGAGCCCCGAGTATCGGCAGCAGTCAGCAGTGCCCCTGGACGAAGAGACCCACGCAG
GCGAGGACGTGGCGGTGTTCGCGCGCGGCCCGCAGGCGCACCTGGTTCACGGCGTGCAGGAGCAGACCTT
CATAGCGCACGTCATGGCCTTCGCCGCCTGCCTGGAGCCCTACACCGCCTGCGACCTGGCGCCCCCCGCC
GGCACCACCGACGCCGCGCACCCGGGTCATCATCACCATCACCATTAATCTAGAGATCTTATTAAAGCAG
AACTTGTTTATTGCAGCTTATAATGGTTACAAATAAAGCAATAGCATCACAAATTTCACAAATAAAGCAT
TTTTTTCACTGCATTCTAGTTGTGGTTTGTCCAAACTCATCAATGTATCTTATCATGTCTGGTCGACTCT
AGCTAGACTCTTCCGCTTCCTCGCTCACTGACTCGCTGCGCTCGGTCGTTCGGCTGCGGCGAGCGGTATC
AGCTCACTCAAAGGCGGTAATACGGTTATCCACAGAATCAGGGGATAACGCAGGAAAGAACATGTGAGCA
AAAGGCCAGCAAAAGGCCAGGAACCGTAAAAAGGCCGCGTTGCTGGCGTTTTTCCATAGGCTCCGCCCCC
CTGACGAGCATCACAAAAATCGACGCTCAAGTCAGAGGTGGCGAAACCCGACAGGACTATAAAGATACCA
GGCGTTTCCCCCTGGAAGCTCCCTCGTGCGCTCTCCTGTTCCGACCCTGCCGCTTACCGGATACCTGTCC
GCCTTTCTCCCTTCGGGAAGCGTGGCGCTTTCTCATAGCTCACGCTGTAGGTATCTCAGTTCGGTGTAGG
TCGTTCGCTCCAAGCTGGGCTGTGTGCACGAACCCCCCGTTCAGCCCGACCGCTGCGCCTTATCCGGTAA
CTATCGTCTTGAGTCCAACCCGGTAAGACACGACTTATCGCCACTGGCAGCAGCCACTGGTAACAGGATT
AGCAGAGCGAGGTATGTAGGCGGTGCTACAGAGTTCTTGAAGTGGTGGCCTAACTACGGCTACACTAGAA
GAACAGTATTTGGTATCTGCGCTCTGCTGAAGCCAGTTACCTTCGGAAAAAGAGTTGGTAGCTCTTGATC
CGGCAAACAAACCACCGCTGGTAGCGGTGGTTTTTTTGTTTGCAAGCAGCAGATTACGCGCAGAAAAAAA
GGATCTCAAGAAGATCCTTTGATCTTTTCTACGGGGTCTGACGCTCAGTGGAACGAAAACTCACGTTAAG
GGATTTTGGTCATGAGATTATCAAAAAGGATCTTCACCTAGATCCTTTTAAATTAAAAATGAAGTTTTAA
ATCAATCTAAAGTATATATGAGTAAACTTGGTCTGACAGTTACCAATGCTTAATCAGTGAGGCACCTATC
TCAGCGATCTGTCTATTTCGTTCATCCATAGTTGCCTGACTCCCCGTCGTGTAGATAACTACGATACGGG
AGGGCTTACCATCTGGCCCCAGTGCTGCAATGATACCGCGAGACCCACGCTCACCGGCTCCAGATTTATC
AGCAATAAACCAGCCAGCCGGAAGGGCCGAGCGCAGAAGTGGTCCTGCAACTTTATCCGCCTCCATCCAG
TCTATTAATTGTTGCCGGGAAGCTAGAGTAAGTAGTTCGCCAGTTAATAGTTTGCGCAACGTTGTTGCCA
TTGCTACAGGCATCGTGGTGTCACGCTCGTCGTTTGGTATGGCTTCATTCAGCTCCGGTTCCCAACGATC
AAGGCGAGTTACATGATCCCCCATGTTGTGCAAAAAAGCGGTTAGCTCCTTCGGTCCTCCGATCGTTGTC
AGAAGTAAGTTGGCCGCAGTGTTATCACTCATGGTTATGGCAGCACTGCATAATTCTCTTACTGTCATGC
CATCCGTAAGATGCTTTTCTGTGACTGGTGAGTACTCAACCAAGTCATTCTGAGAATAGTGTATGCGGCG
ACCGAGTTGCTCTTGCCCGGCGTCAATACGGGATAATACCGCGCCACATAGCAGAACTTTAAAAGTGCTC
ATCATTGGAAAACGTTCTTCGGGGCGAAAACTCTCAAGGATCTTACCGCTGTTGAGATCCAGTTCGATGT
AACCCACTCGTGCACCCAACTGATCTTCAGCATCTTTTACTTTCACCAGCGTTTCTGGGTGAGCAAAAAC
AGGAAGGCAAAATGCCGCAAAAAAGGGAATAAGGGCGACACGGAAATGTTGAATACTCATACTCTTCCTT
TTTCAATATTATTGAAGCATTTATCAGGGTTATTGTCTCATGAGCGGATACATATTTGAATGTATTTAGA
AAAATAAACAAATAGGGGTTCCGCGCACATTTCCCCGAAAAGTGCCACCTGACGTCTAAGAAACCATTAT
TATCATGACATTAACCTATAAAAATAGGCGTATCACGAGGCCCTTTCGTCTCGCGCGTTTCGGTGATGAC
GGTGAAAACCTCTGACACATGCAGCTCCCGGAGGAATGTGTGTCAGTTAGGGTGTGGAAAGTCCCCAGGC
TCCCCAGGCAGGCAGAAGTATGCAAAGCATGCATCTCAATTAGTCAGCAACCAGGTGTGGAAAGTCCCCA
GGCTCCCCAGCAGGCAGAAGTATGCAAAGCATGCATCTCAATTAGTCAGCAACCATAGTCCCGCCCCTAA
CTCCGCCCATCCCGCCCCTAACTCCGCCCAGTTCCGCCCATTCTCCGCCCCATGGCTGACTAATTTTTTT
TATTTATGCAGAGGCCGAGGCCGCCTCTGCCTCTGAGCTATTCCAGAAGTAGTGAGGAGGCTTTTTTGGA
GGCCTAGGCTTTTGCAAAAAGCTCCCGGGAGCTTGTATATCCATTTTCGTCCCGGAGACGGTCACAGCTT
GTCTGTAAGCGGATGCCGGGAGCAGACAAGCCCGTCAGGGCGCGTCAGCGGGTGTTGGCGGGTGTCGGGG
CTGGCTTAACTATGCGGCATCAGAGCAGATTGTACTGAGAGTGCACCATATGCGGTGTGAAATACCGCAC
AGATGCGTAAGGAGAAAATACCGCATCAGGAAATTGTAAGCGTTAATATTTTGTTAAAATTCGCGTTAAA
TTTTTGTTAAATCAGCTCATTTTTTAACCAATAGGCCGAAATCGGCAAAATCCCTTATAAATCAAAAGAA
TAGACCGAGATAGGGT
[37 nt withheld, positions 7367-7403]
AAAGAACGTGGACTCCAACGTCAAAGG
[49 nt withheld, positions 7431-7479]
T
[91 nt withheld, positions 7481-7571]
G
[124 nt withheld, positions 7573-7696]
CCATTCGCCATTCAGGCTGCGCAACTGTTGGGAAGGGCGATCGGTGCGGGCCTCTTCGCTATTACGCCAG
CTGGCGAAAGGGGGATGTGCTGCAAGGCGATTAAGTTGGGTAACGCCAGGGTTTTCCCAGTCACGACGTT
GTAAAACGACGGCCAGTGAATT
