>Addgene plasmid #71994 | Ntng2.a-AP-His | addgene partial sequence | sequence record 135172 | pMRB101-F 5'-aagatgcaggcagctgagtt-3'
CGTTGCGGTGCTGTTAACGGTGGAGGGCAGTGTAGTCTGAGCAGTACTCGTTGCTGCCGCGCGCGCCACC
AGACATAATAGCTGACAGACTAACAGACTGTTCCTTTCCATGGGTCTTTTCTGCAGAAGCTTGAATTCTC
GAGGATCCGCGGCCAAACGCCACCATGCTGCGCCTGCTGGCTCTCTTCCTGCACTGCCTCCCGCTGGTCT
CTGGGGACTATGACATCTGCAAATCCTGGGTGACCACAGATGAGGGCCCCACCTGGGAATTCTATGCCTG
CCAGCCCAAGGTGATGCGCCTGAAGGATTATGTCAAGGTCAAAGTGGAGCCCTCAGGCATCACGTGCGGA
GACCCCCCTGAAAGGTTCTGTTCCCATGAGAACCCCTACCTGTGCAGTAATGAGTGTGATGCCTCCAATC
CCGACCTGGCCCACCCGCCCCGGCTTATGTTTGACAGGGAAGATGAGGGACTGGCTACCTACTGGCAAAG
CGTCACGTGGAGTCGCTACCCCAGTCCACTAGAGGCCAACATCACCCTCTCATGGAACAAGAGCGTGGAG
TTGACAGACGACGTGGTGGTGACTTTTGAGTATGGCCGGCCCACGGTCATGGTCCTCGAGAAGTCCCTGG
ACAATGGCCGCACCTGGCAGCCCTACCAGTTCTATGCAGAGGACTGCATGGAGGCCTTCGGCATGTCTGC
CCGACGTGCCCGAGACATGTCACCCTCCAGCGCCCACCGGGTGCTCTGCACCGAGGAGTACTCACGCTGG
GCAGGGTCCAAGA
