>Addgene plasmid #71994 | Ntng2.a-AP-His | addgene partial sequence | sequence record 135470 | SV40pA-R 5'-GAAATTTGTGATGCTATTGC-3'
ATAAGATCTCTAGATTAATGGTGATGGTGATGATGACCCGGGTGCGCGGCGTCGGTGGTGCCGGCGGGGG
GCGCCAGGTCGCAGGCGGTGTAGGGCTCCAGGCAGGCGGCGAAGGCCATGACGTGCGCTATGAAGGTCTG
CTCCTGCACGCCGTGAACCAGGTGCGCCTGCGGGCCGCGCGCGAACACCGCCACGTCCTCGCCTGCGTGG
GTCTCTTCGTCCAGGGGCACTGCTGACTGCTGCCGATACTCGGGGCTCCCGCTCTCGCTCTCGGTAACAT
CCGGCCGGGCGCCGTCCTTGAGCACATAGCCTGGACCGTTTCCGTATAGGAGGACCGTGTAGGCCTTCCT
GTCCCGGGCCTTGCCAGGGGCCAGCCCGAAGATGGAGCTCCCTCGCAGGGGGTAGCCTCCGAAGGAGAAG
ACGTGGGAGTGGTCGGCAGTGACGAGGCTCAGCGTGTCCTCCTCGCTGGTGAGCTGGCCCGCCCTCTCAA
TGGCGTCGTCGAACATGATCGTCTCAGTCAGTGCCCGGTAAGCCCTGCTTTCATGATGACCATGGTCGAT
GCGACCACCCTCCACGAAGAGGAAGAAGCCGCGGGGGTTCCTGCTCAGCAGGCGCAGGGCAGCCTCTGTC
ATCTCCATCAGGGAGGGGTCCAGTGTGGAGTCTCGGTGGATCTCGTATTTCATGTCTCCAGGCTCAAAGA
GACCCATGAGATGGGTCACAGACGGGTCCAGGGAAGCCTGCATGAGCTCAGTGCGGTTCCACACATACCG
G
